>Addgene plasmid #224864 | pDEST40-mPTER | addgene full sequence | sequence record 448349 | Addgene NGS Result
TTGAGATCCTTTTTTTCTGCGCGTAATCTGCTGCTTGCAAACAAAAAAACCACCGCTACCAGCGGTGGTT
TGTTTGCCGGATCAAGAGCTACCAACTCTTTTTCCGAAGGTAACTGGCTTCAGCAGAGCGCAGATACCAA
ATACTGTTCTTCTAGTGTAGCCGTAGTTAGGCCACCACTTCAAGAACTCTGTAGCACCGCCTACATACCT
CGCTCTGCTAATCCTGTTACCAGTGGCTGCTGCCAGTGGCGATAAGTCGTGTCTTACCGGGTTGGACTCA
AGACGATAGTTACCGGATAAGGCGCAGCGGTCGGGCTGAACGGGGGGTTCGTGCACACAGCCCAGCTTGG
AGCGAACGACCTACACCGAACTGAGATACCTACAGCGTGAGCTATGAGAAAGCGCCACGCTTCCCGAAGG
GAGAAAGGCGGACAGGTATCCGGTAAGCGGCAGGGTCGGAACAGGAGAGCGCACGAGGGAGCTTCCAGGG
GGAAACGCCTGGTATCTTTATAGTCCTGTCGGGTTTCGCCACCTCTGACTTGAGCGTCGATTTTTGTGAT
GCTCGTCAGGGGGGCGGAGCCTATGGAAAAACGCCAGCAACGCGGCCTTTTTACGGTTCCTGGCCTTTTG
CTGGCCTTTTGCTCACATGTTCTTTCCTGCGTTATCCCCTGATTCTGTGGATAACCGTATTACCGCCTTT
GAGTGAGCTGATACCGCTCGCCGCAGCCGAACGACCGAGCGCAGCGAGTCAGTGAGCGAGGAAGCGGAAG
AGCGCCCAATACGCAAACCGCCTCTCCCCGCGCGTTGGCCGATTCATTAATGCAGCTGGCACGACAGGTT
TCCCGACTGGAAAGCGGGCAGTGAGCGCAACGCAATTAATGTGAGTTAGCTCACTCATTAGGCACCCCAG
GCTTTACACTTTATGCTTCCGGCTCGTATGTTGTGTGGAATTGTGAGCGGATAACAATTTCACACAGGAA
ACAGCTATGACCATGATTACGCCAAGCTCTAGCTAGAGGTCGACGGTATACAGACATGATAAGATACATT
GATGAGTTTGGACAAACCACAACTAGAATGCAGTGAAAAAAATGCTTTATTTGTGAAATTTGTGATGCTA
TTGCTTTATTTGTAACCATTATAAGCTGCAATAAACAAGTTGGGGTGGGCGAAGAACTCCAGCATGAGAT
CCCCGCGCTGGAGGATCATCCAGCCGGCGTCCCGGAAAACGATTCCGAAGCCCAACCTTTCATAGAAGGC
GGCGGTGGAATCGAAATCTCGTGATGGCAGGTTGGGCGTCGCTTGGTCGGTCATTTCGCGAACCCCAGAG
TCCCGCTCAGAAGAACTCGTCAAGAAGGCGATAGAAGGCGATGCGCTGCGAATCGGGAGCGGCGATACCG
TAAAGCACGAGGAAGCGGTCAGCCCATTCGCCGCCAAGCTCTTCAGCAATATCACGGGTAGCCAACGCTA
TGTCCTGATAGCGGTCCGCCACACCCAGCCGGCCACAGTCGATGAATCCAGAAAAGCGGCCATTTTCCAC
CATGATATTCGGCAAGCAGGCATCGCCATGGGTCACGACGAGATCCTCGCCGTCGGGCATGCGCGCCTTG
AGCCTGGCGAACAGTTCGGCTGGCGCGAGCCCCTGATGCTCTTCGTCCAGATCATCCTGATCGACAAGAC
CGGCTTCCATCCGAGTACGTGCTCGCTCGATGCGATGTTTCGCTTGGTGGTCGAATGGGCAGGTAGCCGG
ATCAAGCGTATGCAGCCGCCGCATTGCATCAGCCATGATGGATACTTTCTCGGCAGGAGCAAGGTGAGAT
GACAGGAGATCCTGCCCCGGCACTTCGCCCAATAGCAGCCAGTCCCTTCCCGCTTCAGTGACAACGTCGA
GCACAGCTGCGCAAGGAACGCCCGTCGTGGCCAGCCACGATAGCCGCGCTGCCTCGTCCTGCAGTTCATT
CAGGGCACCGGACAGGTCGGTCTTGACAAAAAGAACCGGGCGCCCCTGCGCTGACAGCCGGAACACGGCG
GCATCAGAGCAGCCGATTGTCTGTTGTGCCCAGTCATAGCCGAATAGCCTCTCCACCCAAGCGGCCGGAG
AACCTGCGTGCAATCCATCTTGTTCAATCATGCGAAACGATCCTCATCCTGTCTCTTGATCAGATCCGAA
AATGGATATACAAGCTCCCGGGAGCTTTTTGCAAAAGCCTAGGCCTCCAAAAAAGCCTCCTCACTACTTC
TGGAATAGCTCAGAGGCAGAGGCGGCCTCGGCCTCTGCATAAATAAAAAAAATTAGTCAGCCATGGGGCG
GAGAATGGGCGGAACTGGGCGGAGTTAGGGGCGGGATGGGCGGAGTTAGGGGCGGGACTATGGTTGCTGA
CTAATTGAGATGCATGCTTTGCATACTTCTGCCTGCTGGGGAGCCTGGGGACTTTCCACACCTGGTTGCT
GACTAATTGAGATGCATGCTTTGCATACTTCTGCCTGCTGGGGAGCCTGGGGACTTTCCACACCCTAACT
GACACACATTCCACAGAATTAATTCGCGTTAAATTTTTGTTAAATCAGCTCATTTTTTAACCAATAGGCC
GAAATCGGCAAAATCCCTTATAAATCAAAAGAATAGACCGAGATAGGGT
[37 nt withheld, positions 2640-2676]
AAAGAACGTGGACTCCAACGTCAAAGG
[49 nt withheld, positions 2704-2752]
T
[91 nt withheld, positions 2754-2844]
G
[124 nt withheld, positions 2846-2969]
GGGGATACCCCCTAGAGCCCCAGCTGGTTCTTTCCGCCTCAGAAGCCATAGAGCCCACCGCATCCCCAGC
ATGCCTGCTATTGTCTTCCCAATCCTCCCCCTTGCTGTCCTGCCCCACCCCACCCCCCAGAATAGAATGA
CACCTACTCAGACAATGCGATGCAATTTCCTCATTTTATTAGGAAAGGACAGTGGGAGTGGCACCTTCCA
GGGTCAAGGAAGGCACGGGGGAGGGGCAAACAACAGATGGCTGGCAACTAGAAGGCACAGTCGAGGCTGA
TCAGCGGGTTTAAACTCAATGGTGATGGTGATGATGACCGGTACGCGTAGAATCGAGACCGAGGAGAGGG
TTAGGGATAGGCTTACCTTCGAACCGCGGGCCCTCTAGATCAACCACTTTGTACAAGAAAGCTGGGTCGG
CGCGCCCACCCTTTTTTTTAAAAGTCAGCCATTGTTTAGGGTTTTCTATGAGTATCTTGTCAAGCACCCT
CTCAGTCAGACCTCTAAGGAGCATCTTAGGAACAATGTTGGTAAGGATGTGTGAGTAGCCGTGACCTCCG
TACTTCATCAACCGATGCTTTGTGTGTATGTCATGTGCCATGAGAATCCGATCTTCATAGCCCTCATCCA
CTAGAAAATGGACCCTTCTAATTCTTTTGTTATCATCAGGCATATCAATATCTGGGCTCAACTGGTAATT
AAGGAGTTCCGTACCAAAGAGATCGTATTCCAAGTAGCAGCCAAGTTGAGCAAACTCCAGCAGCTCTTTC
TTATCAAATATAGTCCTGTCAAGGTGGGACATGACTGTTTTGGAGATGTCTGCTCCTGCTTCTTGCAGTA
TACGGATTATCTGGAATGGTGCACCTGGGTTCCGTCCAGGATGGATGATGACAGGACAGCCAAGCTGAGC
CTGGGCGTGAGCTGTAGCCTCAAGTATCTTTCTCTCGCTGTCAGTCAAAGGCCAGGAGCAGCCAATTTCT
CCAATAACTCCACACTTGATGCTGGTGCCATCAGCTCCATGGAGAATTTCATTAATAAGGACATCTGTAA
GCTGCTCCACTGACATGGCTCTGGTTGCTGCAGAGTGAGTTGCATCAACATAAAACCCAGCTCCAGCTAT
GATGTGGACTCCAGTCTGCTCTGCCAGCCACTTCAGCGTATGCACGTCCCTGCTGAGCCCAGTTGTCGTA
TTCTCCACCAAGGCTCCTCCGCCCTTAGCCTTGAAATACAACAGCTCTTCTCTTATGGCTCCTACCTCCT
GATTCAACTGAAGGTTCTCTCGATGGGAATAGGGGTTTTTCTGAATCCAAAATAGATTTTTCATCATGAT
AGGTTCCTTGGAGGTGACTTCGTGGCATGGAGGAGGTGGGCAGTAAAAACTGTCAAAGGTCATTGTCAGA
TGCTCGTGGGTCAGGGTGCGTCCCAGTTGGCTGGGTTCTACAAGGCCCAGAACTGTTTGTACTTTCCCAC
TTAAGGAAGACATGGTGGCGGTGAAGGGGGCGGCCGCGGAGCCTGCTTTTTTGTACAAACTTGTTGATAG
CTTAACTAGCCAGCTTGGGTCTCCCTATAGTGAGTCGTATTAATTTCGATAAGCCAGTAAGCAGTGGGTT
CTCTAGTTAGCCAGAGAGCTCTGCTTATATAGACCTCCCACCGTACACGCCTACCGCCCATTTGCGTCAA
TGGGGCGGAGTTGTTACGACATTTTGGAAAGTCCCGTTGATTTTGGTGCCAAAACAAACTCCCATTGACG
TCAATGGGGTGGAGACTTGGAAATCCCCGTGAGTCAAACCGCTATCCACGCCCATTGATGTACTGCCAAA
ACCGCATCACCATGGTAATAGCGATGACTAATACGTAGATGTACTGCCAAGTAGGAAAGTCCCATAAGGT
CATGTACTGGGCATAATGCCAGGCGGGCCATTTACCGTCATTGACGTCAATAGGGGGCGTACTTGGCATA
TGATACACTTGATGTACTGCCAAGTGGGCAGTTTACCGTAAATACTCCACCCATTGACGTCAATGGAAAG
TCCCTATTGGCGTTACTATGGGAACATACGTCATTATTGACGTCAATGGGCGGGGGTCGTTGGGCGGTCA
GCCAGGCGGGCCATTTACCGTAAGTTATGTAACGCGGAACTCCATATATGGGCTATGAACTAATGACCCC
GTAATTGATTACTATTAATAACTAGTCAATAATCAATGTCAACGCGTATATCTGGCCCGTACATCGCGAA
GCAGCGCAAAACGCCTAACCCTAAGCAGATTCTTCATGCAATTGTCGGTCAAGCCTTGCCTTGTTGTAGC
TTAAATTTTGCTCGCGCACTACTCAGCGACCTCCAACACACAAGCAGGGAGCAGATACTGGCTTAACTAT
GCGGCATCAGAGCAGATTGTACTGAGAGTGCACCATAGGGGATCGGGAGATCTCCCGATCCGTCGACGTC
AGGTGGCACTTTTCGGGGAAATGTGCGCGGAACCCCTATTTGTTTATTTTTCTAAATACATTCAAATATG
TATCCGCTCATGAGACAATAACCCTGATAAATGCTTCAATAATATTGAAAAAGGAAGAGTATGAGTATTC
AACATTTCCGTGTCGCCCTTATTCCCTTTTTTGCGGCATTTTGCCTTCCTGTTTTTGCTCACCCAGAAAC
GCTGGTGAAAGTAAAAGATGCTGAAGATCAGTTGGGTGCACGAGTGGGTTACATCGAACTGGATCTCAAC
AGCGGTAAGATCCTTGAGAGTTTTCGCCCCGAAGAACGTTTTCCAATGATGAGCACTTTTAAAGTTCTGC
TATGTGGCGCGGTATTATCCCGTATTGACGCCGGGCAAGAGCAACTCGGTCGCCGCATACACTATTCTCA
GAATGACTTGGTTGAGTACTCACCAGTCACAGAAAAGCATCTTACGGATGGCATGACAGTAAGAGAATTA
TGCAGTGCTGCCATAACCATGAGTGATAACACTGCGGCCAACTTACTTCTGACAACGATCGGAGGACCGA
AGGAGCTAACCGCTTTTTTGCACAACATGGGGGATCATGTAACTCGCCTTGATCGTTGGGAACCGGAGCT
GAATGAAGCCATACCAAACGACGAGCGTGACACCACGATGCCTGTAGCAATGGCAACAACGTTGCGCAAA
CTATTAACTGGCGAACTACTTACTCTAGCTTCCCGGCAACAATTAATAGACTGGATGGAGGCGGATAAAG
TTGCAGGACCACTTCTGCGCTCGGCCCTTCCGGCTGGCTGGTTTATTGCTGATAAATCTGGAGCCGGTGA
GCGTGGGTCTCGCGGTATCATTGCAGCACTGGGGCCAGATGGTAAGCCCTCCCGTATCGTAGTTATCTAC
ACGACGGGGAGTCAGGCAACTATGGATGAACGAAATAGACAGATCGCTGAGATAGGTGCCTCACTGATTA
AGCATTGGTAACTGTCAGACCAAGTTTACTCATATATACTTTAGATTGATTTAAAACTTCATTTTTAATT
TAAAAGGATCTAGGTGAAGATCCTTTTTGATAATCTCATGACCAAAATCCCTTAACGTGAGTTTTCGTTC
CACTGAGCGTCAGACCCCGTAGAAAAGATCAAAGGATCTTC
Features (pLannotate 1.2.2; 23 found; start..end, strand, type, name):
      1..589     +  rep_origin     ori: high-copy-number ColE1/pMB1/pBR322/pUC origin of replication
    772..864     +  CDS            lacI (fragment): lac repressor; lacI; The lac repressor binds to the lac operator to inhibit transcription in E. coli. This inhibition can be relieved by adding lactose or isopropyl-β-D-thiogalactopyranoside (IPTG).
    877..898     +  protein_bind   CAP binding site: CAP binding activates transcription in the presence of cAMP. E. coli catabolite activator protein
    913..943     +  promoter       lac promoter: promoter for the E. coli lac operon
    951..967     +  protein_bind   lac operator: The lac repressor binds to the lac operator to inhibit transcription in E. coli. This inhibition can be relieved by adding lactose or isopropyl-β-D-thiogalactopyranoside (IPTG). lac repressor encoded by lacI
   1040..1161    -  polyA_signal   SV40 poly(A) signal: SV40 polyadenylation signal
   1156..1314    -  CDS            ble (fragment): BLE_KLEPN - Experimental evidence at protein level: Swiss-Prot protein existence level 1. Binding protein with a strong affinity to the bleomycin family of antibiotics. Binds to CL990; an antimitotic-antibiotic compound. From Klebsiella pneumoniae.
   1340..2131    -  CDS            neo: KKA2_KLEPN - Also known as kan, nptII. Experimental evidence at protein level: Swiss-Prot protein existence level 1. Resistance to kanamycin, neomycin, paromomycin, ribostamycin, butirosin and gentamicin B. From Klebsiella pneumoniae.
   2198..2527    -  promoter       SV40 promoter: SV40 enhancer and early promoter
   2541..2969    -  rep_origin     f1 ori (sequence partly withheld): f1 bacteriophage origin of replication; arrow indicates direction of (+) strand synthesis
   2990..3011    -  promoter       SV40 promoter (fragment): SV40 enhancer and early promoter
   3015..3239    -  polyA_signal   bGH poly(A) signal: bovine growth hormone polyadenylation signal
   3295..3336    -  CDS            V5 tag: epitope tag from simian virus 5
   3362..3386    +  protein_bind   attB2: mutant version of attB; recombination site for the Gateway® BP reaction BP Clonase™
   3406..4452    -  CDS            Pter: PTER_MOUSE - Experimental evidence at protein level: Swiss-Prot protein existence level 1. From Mus musculus (Mouse).
   4479..4503    -  protein_bind   attB1: mutant version of attB; recombination site for the Gateway® BP reaction BP Clonase™
   4533..4551    -  promoter       T7 promoter: promoter for bacteriophage T7 RNA polymerase
   4567..4600    -  LTR            5' LTR (truncated) (fragment): truncated 5' long terminal repeat (LTR) from HIV-1
   4596..4799    -  promoter       CMV promoter: human cytomegalovirus (CMV) immediate early promoter
   4800..5179    -  enhancer       CMV enhancer: human cytomegalovirus immediate early enhancer
   5334..5386    +  misc_feature   bom (fragment): basis of mobility region from pBR322
   5445..5549    +  promoter       AmpR promoter: bla
   5550..6410    +  CDS            AmpR: β-lactamase; bla; confers resistance to ampicillin, carbenicillin, and related antibiotics
