[The description below was written by a language model from this plasmid's Addgene catalogue record and pLannotate feature annotations shown in this document.]
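Description:
pDEST40-mPTER is a 6,580 bp mammalian expression plasmid carrying the mouse Pter (phosphotriesterase-related) coding sequence, built by Gateway recombination into the pDEST40 destination backbone. It is propagated in E. coli through a high-copy ColE1/pUC-type origin and selected with ampicillin via the β-lactamase gene. An f1 origin is also present, which in principle allows single-stranded DNA production.

The Pter open reading frame is flanked by attB1 and attB2 sites, the scars left by the Gateway reaction. It sits downstream of the human cytomegalovirus immediate-early enhancer and promoter, which drive strong constitutive transcription in mammalian cells. A T7 promoter lies between the CMV promoter and attB1, providing a site for in vitro transcription or sequencing. Downstream of attB2 the reading frame continues into a V5 epitope tag, and transcripts are terminated by the bovine growth hormone polyadenylation signal. The catalogue entry describes the C-terminal fusion as V5 plus a His tag. Only the V5 tag was called in the automated annotation, so the His tag rests on the depositor's description.

A separate cassette, consisting of the SV40 enhancer/early promoter, the neomycin phosphotransferase gene and an SV40 polyadenylation signal, permits G418 selection of stably transfected mammalian cells. The short lacI, lac promoter/operator, ble, bom and HIV-1 LTR matches in the feature table are small fragments, most likely backbone remnants or incidental similarities rather than functional elements.

The stated purpose is expression of mouse PTER protein in mammalian cells. The tags allow immunodetection and affinity purification, and the associated work concerns a PTER-dependent pathway of taurine metabolism linked to energy balance.
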