Addgene plasmid #224864: pDEST40-mPTER
Purpose: Mammalian expression mouse PTER protein
Depositing lab: Jonathan Long. Publication: A PTER-dependent pathway of taurine metabolism linked to energy balance. Wei W, Lyu X, Markhard AL, Fu S, Mardjuki RE, Cavanagh PE, Zeng X, Rajniak J, Lu N, Xiao S, Zhao M, Moya-Garzon MD, Truong SD, Chou JC, Wat LW, Chidambaranathan-Reghupaty S, Coassolo L, Xu D, Shen F, Huang W, Ramirez CB, Jang C, Svensson KJ, Fischbach MA, Long JZ. bioRxiv [Preprint]. 2024 Mar 22:2024.03.21.586194. doi: 10.1101/2024.03.21.586194. PubMed 38562797.
Backbone
  Vector backbone: pDEST40
  Total vector size (bp): 6580
  Vector type: Mammalian Expression
Growth in bacteria
  Bacterial resistance: Ampicillin, 100 μg/mL
  Growth temperature: 37°C
  Growth strain: DH5alpha
  Copy number: Unknown
Gene/Insert
  Gene/Insert name: mouse PTER
  Species: M. musculus (mouse)
  Entrez Gene: Pter (a.k.a. Mpr56-1)
  Tag / fusion protein: C-term v5 and His tag
  Cloning method: Gateway Cloning
  Sequencing primers: 5′ cctatagtgagtcgtatta
Terms and licenses: Academic/Nonprofit Terms; Industry Terms: Not Available to Industry
How to cite: pDEST40-mPTER was a gift from Jonathan Long (Addgene plasmid # 224864 ; http://n2t.net/addgene:224864 ; RRID:Addgene_224864)
